>Addgene plasmid #114443 | pCR8 JARID2 | addgene full sequence | sequence record 221179 | Addgene NGS Result
CTTTCCTGCGTTATCCCCTGATTCTGTGGATAACCGTATTACCGCCTTTGAGTGAGCTGATACCGCTCGC
CGCAGCCGAACGACCGAGCGCAGCGAGTCAGTGAGCGAGGAAGCGGAAGAGCGCCCAATACGCAAACCGC
CTCTCCCCGCGCGTTGGCCGATTCATTAATGCAGCTGGCACGACAGGTTTCCCGACTGGAAAGCGGGCAG
TGAGCGCAACGCAATTAATACGCGTACCGCTAGCCAGGAAGAGTTTGTAGAAACGCAAAAAGGCCATCCG
TCAGGATGGCCTTCTGCTTAGTTTGATGCCTGGCAGTTTATGGCGGGCGTCCTGCCCGCCACCCTCCGGG
CCGTTGCTTCACAACGTTCAAATCCGCTCCCGGCGGATTTGTCCTACTCAGGAGAGCGTTCACCGACAAA
CAACAGATAAAACGAAAGGCCCAGTCTTCCGACTGAGCCTTTCGTTTTATTTGATGCCTGGCAGTTCCCT
ACTCTCGCGTTAACGCTAGCATGGATGTTTTCCCAGTCACGACGTTGTAAAACGACGGCCAGTCTTAAGC
TCGGGCCCCAAATAATGATTTTATTTTGACTGATAGTGACCTGTTCGTTGCAACAAATTGATGAGCAATG
CTTTTTTATAATGCCAACTTTGTACAAAAAAGCAGGCTCCGAATTCGCCCTT
[3738 nt withheld, positions 683-4420]
TGAAAGGGCGAATTCGACCCAGCTTTCTTGTACAAAGTTGGCATTATAAAAAATAATTGCTCATCAATTT
GTTGCAACGAACAGGTCACTATCAGTCAAAATAAAATCATTATTTGCCATCCAGCTGATATCCCCTATAG
TGAGTCGTATTACATGGTCATAGCTGTTTCCTGGCAGCTCTGGCCCGTGTCTCAAAATCTCTGATGTTAC
ATTGCACAAGATAAAAATATATCATCATGCCTCCTCTAGACCAGCCAGGACAGAAATGCCTCGACTTCGC
TGCTACCCAAGGTTGCCGGGTGACGCACACCGTGGAAACGGATGAAGGCACGAACCCAGTGGACATAAGC
CTGTTCGGTTCGTAAGCTGTAATGCAAGTAGCGTATGCGCTCACGCAACTGGTCCAGAACCTTGACCGAA
CGCAGCGGTGGTAACGGCGCAGTGGCGGTTTTCATGGCTTGTTATGACTGTTTTTTTGGGGTACAGTCTA
TGCCTCGGGCATCCAAGCAGCAAGCGCGTTACGCCGTGGGTCGATGTTTGATGTTATGGAGCAGCAACGA
TGTTACGCAGCAGGGCAGTCGCCCTAAAACAAAGTTAAACATTATGAGGGAAGCGGTGATCGCCGAAGTA
TCGACTCAACTATCAGAGGTAGTTGGCGTCATCGAGCGCCATCTCGAACCGACGTTGCTGGCCGTACATT
TGTACGGCTCCGCAGTGGATGGCGGCCTGAAGCCACACAGTGATATTGATTTGCTGGTTACGGTGACCGT
AAGGCTTGATGAAACAACGCGGCGAGCTTTGATCAACGACCTTTTGGAAACTTCGGCTTCCCCTGGAGAG
AGCGAGATTCTCCGCGCTGTAGAAGTCACCATTGTTGTGCACGACGACATCATTCCGTGGCGTTATCCAG
CTAAGCGCGAACTGCAATTTGGAGAATGGCAGCGCAATGACATTCTTGCAGGTATCTTCGAGCCAGCCAC
GATCGACATTGATCTGGCTATCTTGCTGACAAAAGCAAGAGAACATAGCGTTGCCTTGGTAGGTCCAGCG
GCGGAGGAACTCTTTGATCCGGTTCCTGAACAGGATCTATTTGAGGCGCTAAATGAAACCTTAACGCTAT
GGAACTCGCCGCCCGACTGGGCTGGCGATGAGCGAAATGTAGTGCTTACGTTGTCCCGCATTTGGTACAG
CGCAGTAACCGGCAAAATCGCGCCGAAGGATGTCGCTGCCGACTGGGCAATGGAGCGCCTGCCGGCCCAG
TATCAGCCCGTCATACTTGAAGCTAGACAGGCTTATCTTGGACAAGAAGAAGATCGCTTGGCCTCGCGCG
CAGATCAGTTGGAAGAATTTGTCCACTACGTGAAAGGCGAGATCACCAAGGTAGTCGGCAAATAACCCTC
GAGCCACCCATGACCAAAATCCCTTAACGTGAGTTACGCGTCGTTCCACTGAGCGTCAGACCCCGTAGAA
AAGATCAAAGGATCTTCTTGAGATCCTTTTTTTCTGCGCGTAATCTGCTGCTTGCAAACAAAAAAACCAC
CGCTACCAGCGGTGGTTTGTTTGCCGGATCAAGAGCTACCAACTCTTTTTCCGAAGGTAACTGGCTTCAG
CAGAGCGCAGATACCAAATACTGTTCTTCTAGTGTAGCCGTAGTTAGGCCACCACTTCAAGAACTCTGTA
GCACCGCCTACATACCTCGCTCTGCTAATCCTGTTACCAGTGGCTGCTGCCAGTGGCGATAAGTCGTGTC
TTACCGGGTTGGACTCAAGACGATAGTTACCGGATAAGGCGCAGCGGTCGGGCTGAACGGGGGGTTCGTG
CACACAGCCCAGCTTGGAGCGAACGACCTACACCGAACTGAGATACCTACAGCGTGAGCTATGAGAAAGC
GCCACGCTTCCCGAAGGGAGAAAGGCGGACAGGTATCCGGTAAGCGGCAGGGTCGGAACAGGAGAGCGCA
CGAGGGAGCTTCCAGGGGGAAACGCCTGGTATCTTTATAGTCCTGTCGGGTTTCGCCACCTCTGACTTGA
GCGTCGATTTTTGTGATGCTCGTCAGGGGGGCGGAGCCTATGGAAAAACGCCAGCAACGCGGCCTTTTTA
CGGTTCCTGGCCTTTTGCTGGCCTTTTGCTCACATGTT
Features (pLannotate 1.2.2; 12 found; start..end, strand, type, name):
    121..213     +  CDS            lacI (fragment): lac repressor; lacI; The lac repressor binds to the lac operator to inhibit transcription in E. coli. This inhibition can be relieved by adding lactose or isopropyl-β-D-thiogalactopyranoside (IPTG).
    268..295     -  terminator     rrnB T2 terminator: transcription terminator T2 from the E. coli rrnB gene
    427..470     +  terminator     rrnB T1 terminator: Escherichia coli rrnB; transcription terminator T1 from the E. coli rrnB gene
    517..553     -  CDS            lacZα (fragment): LacZα fragment of β-galactosidase; lacZ fragment
    569..668     +  protein_bind   attL1: mutant version of attL; recombination site for the Gateway® LR reaction LR Clonase™
    683..4420    +  CDS            JARID2 (sequence withheld): JARD2_HUMAN - Also known as JMJ. Experimental evidence at protein level: Swiss-Prot protein existence level 1. Regulator of histone methyltransferase complexes that plays an essential role in embryonic development, including heart and liver development, neural tube fusion process and hematopoiesis (PubMed:20075857). Acts as an accessory subunit for the core PRC2 (Polycomb repressive complex 2) complex, which mediates histone H3K27 (H3K27me3) trimethylation on chromatin (PubMed:20075857, PubMed:29499137, PubMed:31959557). Binds DNA and mediates the recruitment of the PRC2 complex to target gene
   4437..4536    -  protein_bind   attL2: mutant version of attL; recombination site for the Gateway® LR reaction LR Clonase™
   4554..4572    -  promoter       T7 promoter: promoter for bacteriophage T7 RNA polymerase
   4762..4785    +  promoter       Pc promoter (fragment): intI1 (promoter lies within the coding sequence); class 1 integron promoter
   4961..5017    +  CDS            GmR (fragment): gentamycin acetyltransferase; aacC1; confers resistance to gentamycin
   5024..5815    +  CDS            SmR: aminoglycoside adenylyltransferase (Murphy, 1985); aadA; confers resistance to spectinomycin and streptomycin
   5908..6496    +  rep_origin     ori: high-copy-number ColE1/pMB1/pBR322/pUC origin of replication
