[The description below was written by a language model from this plasmid's Addgene catalogue record and pLannotate feature annotations shown in this document.]
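Description:
pCR8 JARID2 is a Gateway entry clone built on the Invitrogen pCR8/GW/TOPO backbone, carrying the human JARID2 coding sequence inserted by TOPO cloning. It is a bacterial propagation plasmid of about 6.6 kb, maintained at high copy number in E. coli through a ColE1/pUC-type origin. Selection is with spectinomycin, conferred by the aadA aminoglycoside adenylyltransferase gene (SmR). A fragment of a class 1 integron Pc promoter and a short remnant of a gentamicin resistance gene lie just upstream of this marker. rrnB T1 and T2 transcription terminators sit upstream of the cloning region, where they limit read-through transcription from the backbone into the insert. The small lacI and lacZα fragments picked up by the annotation are backbone remnants rather than functional genes.

The JARID2 open reading frame (about 3.7 kb) is flanked by attL1 and attL2 sites. It can therefore be moved directionally by an LR Clonase reaction into any attR-containing destination vector, which then supplies the promoter, tags and host-specific elements. In keeping with its role as an entry clone, the record lists no promoter for the insert. The only nearby promoter is a T7 promoter beyond attL2, pointing back toward the insert on the opposite strand, so it would not produce sense transcripts. No epitope tags or reporters are annotated. JARID2 encodes an accessory subunit of Polycomb repressive complex 2 that helps recruit the complex to target genes for H3K27 methylation. The plasmid serves as a source clone for generating JARID2 expression constructs, and the associated work concerns PRC2 subtype composition and activity.
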