Addgene plasmid #114443: pCR8 JARID2
Purpose: Entry vector for gateway cloning containing human JARID2 coding sequence
Depositing lab: Adrian Bracken. Depositing organization: Trinity College Dublin. Publication: A Family of Vertebrate-Specific Polycombs Encoded by the LCOR/LCORL Genes Balance PRC2 Subtype Activities. Conway E, Jerman E, Healy E, Ito S, Holoch D, Oliviero G, Deevy O, Glancy E, Fitzpatrick DJ, Mucha M, Watson A, Rice AM, Chammas P, Huang C, Pratt-Kelly I, Koseki Y, Nakayama M, Ishikura T, Streubel G, Wynne K, Hokamp K, McLysaght A, Ciferri C, Di Croce L, Cagney G, Margueron R, Koseki H, Bracken AP. Mol Cell. 2018 May 3;70(3):408-421.e8. doi: 10.1016/j.molcel.2018.03.005. Epub 2018 Apr 5. PubMed 29628311.
Backbone
  Vector backbone: pCR8/GW/TOPO
  Backbone manufacturer: Invitrogen
  Vector type: Gateway Entry Cloning
Growth in bacteria
  Bacterial resistance: Spectinomycin, 50 μg/mL
  Growth temperature: 37°C
  Growth strain: DH5alpha
  Copy number: High Copy
Gene/Insert
  Gene/Insert name: JARID2
  Species: H. sapiens (human)
  Insert size (bp): 3741
  Entrez Gene: JARID2 (a.k.a. DIDDF, JMJ)
  Promoter: None
  Cloning method: TOPO Cloning
  Sequencing primers: 5′ M13F; 3′ M13R
Terms and licenses: Academic/Nonprofit Terms; Industry Terms: Not Available to Industry
How to cite: pCR8 JARID2 was a gift from Adrian Bracken (Addgene plasmid # 114443 ; http://n2t.net/addgene:114443 ; RRID:Addgene_114443)
