>Addgene plasmid #114443 | pCR8 JARID2 | depositor partial sequence | sequence record 216012 | Insert sequence JARID2 CDS
[3738 nt withheld, positions 1-3738]
TGA
